>Addgene plasmid #48075 | pICH86966 | depositor full sequence | sequence record 69075 | Full Sequence
GGGACACGAAGTGGTTTAAACTATCAGTGTTTGACAGGATATATTGGCGGGTAAACCTAAGAGAAAAGAG
CGTTTATTAGAATAATCGGATATTTAAAAGGGCGTGAAAAGGTTTATCCGTTCGTCCATTTGTATGTGCC
AACCACAGGAACCGTAAAAAGGCCGCGTTGCTGGCGTTTTTCCATAGGCTCCGCCCCCCTGACGAGCATC
ACAAAAATCGACGCTCAAGTCAGAGGTGGCGAAACCCGACAGGACTATAAAGATACCAGGCGTTTCCCCC
TGGAAGCTCCCTCGTGCGCTCTCCTGTTCCGACCCTGCCGCTTACCGGATACCTGTCCGCCTTTCTCCCT
TCGGGAAGCGTGGCGCTTTCTCATAGCTCACGCTGTAGGTATCTCAGTTCGGTGTAGGTCGTTCGCTCCA
AGCTGGGCTGTGTGCACGAACCCCCCGTTCAGCCCGACCGCTGCGCCTTATCCGGTAACTATCGTCTTGA
GTCCAACCCGGTAAGACACGACTTATCGCCACTGGCAGCAGCCACTGGTAACAGGATTAGCAGAGCGAGG
TATGTAGGCGGTGCTACAGAGTTCTTGAAGTGGTGGCCTAACTACGGCTACACTAGAAGGACAGTATTTG
GTATCTGCGCTCTGCTGAAGCCAGTTACCTTCGGAAAAAGAGTTGGTAGCTCTTGATCCGGCAAACAAAC
CACCGCTGGTAGCGGTGGTTTTTTTGTTTGCAAGCAGCAGATTACGCGCAGAAAAAAAGGATCTCAGGAA
GATCCTTTGATCTTTTCTACGGGGTCTGACGCTCAGTGGAACGAAAACTCACGTTAAGGGATTTTGGTCA
TGAGATTATCAAAAAGGATCTTCACCTAGATCCTTTTAAATTAAAAATGAAGTTTTAAATCAATCTAAAG
TATATATGAGTAAACTTGGTCTGACAGCTAAAACAATTCATCCAGTAAAATATAATATTTTATTTTCTCC
CAATCAGGCTTGATCCCCAGTAAGTCAAAAAATAGCTCGACATACTGTTCTTCCCCGATATCCTCCCTGA
TCGACCGGACGCAGAAGGCAATGTCATACCACTTGTCCGCCCTGCCGCTTCTCCCAAGATCAATAAAGCC
ACTTACTTTGCCATCTTTCACAAAGATGTTGCTGTCTCCCAGGTCGCCGTGGGAAAAGACAAGTTCCTCT
TCGGGCTTTTCCGTCTTTAAAAAATCATACAGCTCGCGCGGATCTTTAAATGGAGTGTCCTCTTCCCAGT
TTTCGCAATCCACATCGGCCAGATCGTTATTCAGTAAGTAATCCAATTCGGCTAAGCGGCTGTCTAAGCT
ATTCGTATAGGGACAATCCGATATGTCGATGGAGTGAAAGAGCCTGATGCACTCCGCATACAGCTCGATA
ATCTTTTCAGGGCTTTGTTCATCTTCATACTCTTCCGAGCAAAGGACGCCATCGGCCTCACTCATGAGCA
GATTGCTCCAGCCATCATGCCGTTCAAAGTGCAGGACCTTTGGAACAGGCAGCTTTCCTTCCAGCCATAG
CATCATGTCCTTTTCCCGTTCCACATCATAGGTGGTCCCTTTATACCGGCTGTCCGTCATTTTTAAATAT
AGGTTTTCATTTTCTCCCACCAGCTTATATACCTTAGCAGGAGACATTCCTTCCGTATCTTTTACGCAGC
GGTATTTTTCGATCAGTTTTTTCAATTCCGGTGATATTCTCATTTTAGCCATACTCTTCCTTTTTCAATA
TTATTGAAGCATTTATCAGGGTTATTGTCTCATGAGCGGATACATATTTGAATGTATTTAGAAAAATAAA
CAAATAGGGGTTCCGCGCACGAATTGGCCAGCGCTGCCATTTTTGGGGTGAGGCCGTTCGCGGCCGAGGG
GCGCAGCCCCTGGGGGGATGGGAGCTCGGTGCCTTGATGTGGGCGCCGGCGGTCGAGTGGCGACGGCGCG
GCTTGTCCGCGCCCTGGTAGATTGCCTGGCCGTAGGCCAGCCATTTTTGAGCGGCCAGCGGCCGCGATAG
GCCGACGCGAAGCGGCGGGGCGTAGGGAGCGCAGCGACCGAAGGGTAGGCGCTTTTTGCAGCTCTTCGGC
TGTGCGCTGGCCAGACAGTTATGCACAGGCCAGGCGGGTTTTAAGAGTTTTAATAAGTTTTAAAGAGTTT
TAGGCGGAAAAATCGCCTTTTTTCTCTTTTATATCAGTCACTTACATGTGTGACCGGTTCCCAATGTACG
GCTTTGGGTTCCCAATGTACGGGTTCCGGTTCCCAATGTACGGCTTTGGGTTCCCAATGTACGTGCTATC
CACAGGAAAGAAGCTTTTTCGACCTTTTTCCCCTGCTAGGGCAATTTGCCCTAGCATCTGCTCCGTACAT
TAGGAACCGGCGGATGCTTCGCCCTCGATCAGGTTGCGGTAGCGCATGACTAGGATCGGGCCAGCCTGCC
CCGCCTCCTCCTTCAAATCGTACTCCGGCAGGTCATTTGACCCGATCAGCTTGCGCACGGTGAAACAGAA
CTTCTTGAACTCTCCGGCGCTGCCACTGCGTTCGTAGATCGTCTTGAACAACCATCTGGCTTCTGCCTTG
CCTGCGGCGCGGCGTGCCAGGCGGTAGAGAAAACGGCCGATGCCGGGATCGATCAAAAAGTAATCGGGGT
GAACCGTCAGCACGTCCGGGTTCTTGCCTTCTGTGATCTCGCGGTACATCCAATCAGCTAGCTCGATCTC
GATGTACTCCGGCCGCCCGGTTTCGCTCTTTACGATCTTGTAGCGGCTAATCAAGGCTTCACCCTCGGAT
ACCGTCACCAGGCGGCCGTTCTTGGCCTTCTTCGTACGCTGCATGGCAACGTGCGTGGTGTTTAACCGAA
TGCAGGTTTCTACCAGGTCGTCTTTCTGCTTTCCGCCATCGGCTCGCCGGCAGAACTTGAGTACGTCCGC
AACGTGTGGACGGAACACGCGGCCGGGCTTGTCTCCCTTCCCTTCCCGGTATCGGTTCATGGATTCGGTT
AGATGGGAAACCGCCATCAGTACCAGGTCGTAATCCCACACACTGGCCATGCCGGCCGGCCCTGCGGAAA
CCTCTACGTGCCCGTCTGGAAGCTCGTAGCGGATCACCTCGCCAGCTCGTCGGTCACGCTTCGACAGACG
GAAAACGGCCACGTCCATGATGCTGCGACTATCGCGGGTGCCCACGTCATAGAGCATCGGAACGAAAAAA
TCTGGTTGCTCGTCGCCCTTGGGCGGCTTCCTAATCGACGGCGCACCGGCTGCCGGCGGTTGCCGGGATT
CTTTGCGGATTCGATCAGCGGCCGCTTGCCACGATTCACCGGGGCGTGCTTCTGCCTCGATGCGTTGCCG
CTGGGCGGCCTGCGCGGCCTTCAACTTCTCCACCAGGTCATCACCCAGCGCCGCGCCGATTTGTACCGGG
CCGGATGGTTTGCGACCGTCACGCCGATTCCTCGGGCTTGGGGGTTCCAGTGCCATTGCAGGGCCGGCAG
ACAACCCAGCCGCTTACGCCTGGCCAACCGCCCGTTCCTCCACACATGGGGCATTCCACGGCGTCGGTGC
CTGGTTGTTCTTGATTTTCCATGCCGCCTCCTTTAGCCGCTAAAATTCATCTACTCATTTATTCATTTGC
TCATTTACTCTGGTAGCTGCGCGATGTATTCAGATAGCAGCTCGGTAATGGTCTTGCCTTGGCGTACCGC
GTACATCTTCAGCTTGGTGTGATCCTCCGCCGGCAACTGAAAGTTGACCCGCTTCATGGCTGGCGTGTCT
GCCAGGCTGGCCAACGTTGCAGCCTTGCTGCTGCGTGCGCTCGGACGGCCGGCACTTAGCGTGTTTGTGC
TTTTGCTCATTTTCTCTTTACCTCATTAACTCAAATGAGTTTTGATTTAATTTCAGCGGCCAGCGCCTGG
ACCTCGCGGGCAGCGTCGCCCTCGGGTTCTGATTCAAGAACGGTTGTGCCGGCGGCGGCAGTGCCTGGGT
AGCTCACGCGCTGCGTGATACGGGACTCAAGAATGGGCAGCTCGTACCCGGCCAGCGCCTCGGCAACCTC
ACCGCCGATGCGCGTGCCTTTGATCGCCCGCGACACGACAAAGGCCGCTTGTAGCCTTCCATCCGTGACC
TCAATGCGCTGCTTAACCAGCTCCACCAGGTCGGCGGTGGCCCATATGTCGTAAGGGCTTGGCTGCACCG
GAATCAGCACGAAGTCGGCTGCCTTGATCGCGGACACAGCCAAGTCCGCCGCCTGGGGCGCTCCGTCGAT
CACTACGAAGTCGCGCCGGCCGATGGCCTTCACGTCGCGGTCAATCGTCGGGCGGTCGATGCCGACAACG
GTTAGCGGTTGATCTTCCCGCACGGCCGCCCAATCGCGGGCACTGCCCTGGGGATCGGAATCGACTAACA
GAACATCGGCCCCGGCGAGTTGCAGGGCGCGGGCTAGATGGGTTGCGATGGTCGTCTTGCCTGACCCGCC
TTTCTGGTTAAGTACAGCGATAACCTTCATGCGTTCCCCTTGCGTATTTGTTTATTTACTCATCGCATCA
TATACGCAGCGACCGCATGACGCAAGCTGTTTTACTCAAATACACATCACCTTTTTAGACGGCGGCGCTC
GGTTTCTTCAGCGGCCAAGCTGGCCGGCCAGGCCGCCAGCTTGGCATCAGACAAACCGGCCAGGATTTCA
TGCAGCCGCACGGCTGATGGGCTGCCTGTATCGAGTGGTGATTTTGTGCCGAGCTGCCGGTCGGGGAGCT
GTTGGCTGGCTGGTGGCAGGATATATTGTGGTGTAAACAAATTGACGCTTAGACAACTTAATAACACATT
GCGGACGTTTTTAATGTACTGGGGTGGATGCAGTGGGCCCCACTCTGTGTGCCGAATTCGGATCCGGAGA
GCGGAGAATTAAGGGAGTCACGTTATGACCCCCGCCGATGACGCGGGACAAGCCGTTTTACGTTTGGAAC
TGACAGAACCGCAACGTTGAAGGAGCCACTCAGCCGCGGGTTTCTGGAGTTTAATGAGCTAAGCACATAC
GTCAGAAACCATTATTGCGCGTTCAAAAGTCGCCTAAGGTCACTATCAGCTAGCAAATATTTCTTGTCAA
AAATGCTCCACTGACGTTCCATAAATTCCCCTCGGTATCCAATTAGAGTCTCATATTCACTCTCAATCCA
AATAATCTGCACCGGATCTGGATCGTTTCGCATGATTGAACAAGATGGATTGCACGCAGGTTCTCCGGCC
GCTTGGGTGGAGAGGCTATTCGGCTATGACTGGGCACAACAGACAATCGGCTGCTCTGATGCCGCCGTGT
TCCGGCTGTCAGCGCAGGGGCGCCCGGTTCTTTTTGTCAAGACCGACCTGTCCGGTGCCCTGAATGAACT
CCAGGACGAGGCAGCGCGGCTATCGTGGCTGGCCACGACGGGCGTTCCTTGCGCAGCTGTGCTCGACGTT
GTCACTGAAGCGGGAAGGGACTGGCTGCTATTGGGCGAAGTGCCGGGGCAGGATCTCCTGTCATCTCACC
TTGCTCCTGCCGAGAAAGTATCCATCATGGCTGATGCAATGCGGCGGCTGCATACGCTTGATCCGGCTAC
CTGCCCATTCGACCACCAAGCGAAACATCGCATCGAGCGAGCACGTACTCGGATGGAAGCCGGTCTTGTC
GATCAGGATGATCTGGACGAAGAGCATCAGGGGCTCGCGCCAGCCGAACTGTTCGCCAGGCTCAAGGCGC
GTATGCCCGACGGCGAGGATCTCGTCGTGACTCATGGCGATGCCTGCTTGCCGAATATCATGGTGGAAAA
TGGCCGCTTTTCTGGATTCATCGACTGTGGCCGGCTGGGTGTGGCGGACCGCTATCAGGACATAGCGTTG
GCTACCCGTGATATTGCTGAAGAGCTTGGCGGCGAATGGGCTGACCGCTTCCTCGTGCTTTACGGTATCG
CCGCTCCCGATTCGCAGCGCATCGCCTTCTATCGCCTTCTTGACGAGTTCTTCTGAGCGGGACTCTGGAT
CTAGAGTCAAGCAGATCGTTCAAACATTTGGCAATAAAGTTTCTTAAGATTGAATCCTGTTGCCGGTCTT
GCGATGATTATCATATAATTTCTGTTGAATTACGTTAAGCATGTAATAATTAACATGTAATGCATGACGT
TATTTATGAGATGGGTTTTTATGATTAGAGTCCCGCAATTATACATTTAATACGCGATAGAAAACAAAAT
ATAGCGCGCAAACTAGGATAAATTATCGCGCGCGGTGTCATCTATGTTACTAGATCGACGCTGCAAGAAT
TCAAGCTTGGAGTGAGACCGCAGCTGGCACGACAGGTTTGCCGACTGGAAAGCGGGCAGTGAGCGCAACG
CAATTAATGTGAGTTAGCTCACTCATTAGGCACCCCAGGCTTTACACTTTATGCTTCCGGCTCGTATGTT
GTGTGGAATTGTGAGCGGATAACAATTTCACACAGGAAACAGCTATGACCATGATTACGCCAAGCTTGCA
TGCCTGCAGGTCGACTCTAGAGGATCCCCGGGTACCGAGCTCGAATTCACTGGCCGTCGTTTTACAACGT
CGTGACTGGGAAAACCCTGGCGTTACCCAACTTAATCGCCTTGCAGCACATCCCCCTTTCGCCAGCTGGC
GTAATAGCGAAGAGGCCCGCACCGATCGCCCTTCCCAACAGTTGCGCAGCCTGAATGGCGAATGGCGCCT
GATGCGGTATTTTCTCCTTACGCATCTGTGCGGTATTTCACACCGCATATGGTGCACTCTCAGTACAATC
TGCTCTGATGCCGCATAGTTAAGCCAGCCCCGACACCCGCCAACACCCGCTGACGCGCCCTGACGGGCTT
GTCTGCTCCCGGCATCCGCTTACAGACAAGCTGTGACGGTCTCACGCTACTAGAGGATGCACATGTGACC
GA
Features (pLannotate 1.2.2; 19 found; start..end, strand, type, name):
     32..56      +  misc_feature   RB T-DNA repeat: right border repeat from nopaline C58 T-DNA
    179..766     -  rep_origin     ori: high-copy-number ColE1/pMB1/pBR322/pUC origin of replication
    941..1732    -  CDS            aphA: KKA3_ENTFL - Experimental evidence at protein level: Swiss-Prot protein existence level 1. Resistance to kanamycin and structurally-related aminoglycosides, including amikacin. From Enterococcus faecalis (Streptococcus faecalis).
   1733..1837    -  promoter       AmpR promoter: bla
   1854..1914    -  rep_origin     oriV (fragment): incP origin of replication
   2120..2314    -  rep_origin     pVS1 oriV: origin of replication for the Pseudomonas plasmid pVS1 (Heeb et al., 2000)
   2380..3448    -  CDS            pVS1 RepA (fragment): replication protein from the Pseudomonas plasmid pVS1 (Heeb et al., 2000)
   3881..4510    -  CDS            pVS1 StaA: stability protein from the Pseudomonas plasmid pVS1 (Heeb et al., 2000)
   4774..4798    +  misc_feature   LB T-DNA repeat: left border repeat from nopaline C58 T-DNA
   5008..5191    +  promoter       NOS promoter: nopaline synthase promoter NOS promoter
   5212..6003    +  CDS            neo: KKA2_KLEPN - Also known as kan, nptII. Experimental evidence at protein level: Swiss-Prot protein existence level 1. Resistance to kanamycin, neomycin, paromomycin, ribostamycin, butirosin and gentamicin B. From Klebsiella pneumoniae.
   6034..6286    +  terminator     NOS terminator: nopaline synthase terminator and poly(A) signal
   6320..6362    +  CDS            lacI (fragment): lac repressor; lacI; The lac repressor binds to the lac operator to inhibit transcription in E. coli. This inhibition can be relieved by adding lactose or isopropyl-β-D-thiogalactopyranoside (IPTG).
   6375..6396    +  protein_bind   CAP binding site: CAP binding activates transcription in the presence of cAMP. E. coli catabolite activator protein
   6411..6441    +  promoter       lac promoter: promoter for the E. coli lac operon
   6449..6465    +  protein_bind   lac operator: The lac repressor binds to the lac operator to inhibit transcription in E. coli. This inhibition can be relieved by adding lactose or isopropyl-β-D-thiogalactopyranoside (IPTG). lac repressor encoded by lacI
   6502..6558    -  misc_feature   MCS: pUC18/19 multiple cloning site
   6555..6712    +  CDS            lacZα (fragment): LacZα fragment of β-galactosidase; lacZ fragment
   6718..6817    -  misc_feature   bom (fragment): basis of mobility region from pBR322
