[The description below was written by a language model from this plasmid's Addgene catalogue record and pLannotate feature annotations shown in this document.]
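Description:
pICH86966 is an empty binary T-DNA backbone from the MoClo (modular cloning) Golden Gate system, described by the depositor as a level 2 vector that accepts parts directly from level 0 modules. It carries two replication systems. A high-copy pUC-type ColE1 origin supports propagation in E. coli. The pVS1 oriV, with the RepA replication and StaA stability genes inherited from pPZP200, allows maintenance in Agrobacterium. Bacterial selection is by kanamycin, conferred by an aphA (aminoglycoside phosphotransferase) gene driven by the bla promoter. The catalogue gives the backbone size as 6336 bp, while the annotated full sequence is 6,932 nt. The record does not explain this difference.

Nopaline-type left and right border repeats define the region that Agrobacterium would transfer into plant cells. Immediately inside the left border is a plant selection cassette made up of the NOS promoter, neo (nptII) and the NOS terminator, which gives kanamycin resistance to transformed plant tissue. Next comes a lacZα cassette with the CAP site, lac promoter and operator and a pUC-type polylinker, positioned just before the right border. This cassette is the cloning site and screening marker. In MoClo vectors it is normally displaced by the assembled modules during a type IIS restriction-ligation reaction, so recombinant colonies are white and colonies with uncut vector are blue. The specific type IIS enzyme sites and fusion overhangs are not annotated in the feature table.

The vector has no insert of its own. It serves as a recipient for building a transcription unit from basic parts next to a ready-made plant selectable marker, for Agrobacterium-mediated plant transformation or transient expression.
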