Addgene plasmid #48075: pICH86966
Purpose: (Empty Backbone)
Depositing lab: Sylvestre Marillonnet. Depositing organization: Leibniz Institute of Plant Biochemistry (IPB). Publication: A modular cloning system for standardized assembly of multigene constructs. Weber E, Engler C, Gruetzner R, Werner S, Marillonnet S. PLoS One. 2011 Feb 18;6(2):e16765. doi: 10.1371/journal.pone.0016765. PubMed 21364738.
Backbone
  Vector backbone: two ori derived from pUC19 and pPZP200
  Backbone manufacturer: self-made
  Backbone size (bp): 6336
  Vector type: Unspecified
  Selectable markers: LacZ alpha
Growth in bacteria
  Bacterial resistance: Kanamycin, 50 μg/mL
  Growth temperature: 37°C
  Growth strain: DH10B
  Copy number: High Copy
Gene/Insert
  Gene/Insert name: None
Terms and licenses: Academic/Nonprofit Terms; Industry Terms: Not Available to Industry
Depositor comments: level 2 vector for cloning directly from level 0
How to cite: pICH86966 was a gift from Sylvestre Marillonnet (Addgene plasmid # 48075 ; http://n2t.net/addgene:48075 ; RRID:Addgene_48075)
