>Addgene plasmid #48075 | pICH86966 | addgene partial sequence | sequence record 74264 | RB-F1 5'-ggataaaccttttcacgccc-3'
TCTAATAAACGCTCTTTTCTCTTAGGTTTACCCGCCAATATATCCTGTCAAACACTGATAGTTTAAACCA
CTTCGTGTCCCTCGGTCACATGTGCATCCTCTAGTAGCGTGAGACCGTCACAGCTTGTCTGTAAGCGGAT
GCCGGGAGCAGACAAGCCCGTCAGGGCGCGTCAGCGGGTGTTGGCGGGTGTCGGGGCTGGCTTAACTATG
CGGCATCAGAGCAGATTGTACTGAGAGTGCACCATATGCGGTGTGAAATACCGCACAGATGCGTAAGGAG
AAAATACCGCATCAGGCGCCATTCGCCATTCAGGCTGCGCAACTGTTGGGAAGGGCGATCGGTGCGGGCC
TCTTCGCTATTACGCCAGCTGGCGAAAGGGGGATGTGCTGCAAGGCGATTAAGTTGGGTAACGCCAGGGT
TTTCCCAGTCACGACGTTGTAAAACGACGGCCAGTGAATTCGAGCTCGGTACCCGGGGATCCTCTAGAGT
CGACCTGCAGGCATGCAAGCTTGGCGTAATCATGGTCATAGCTGTTTCCTGTGTGAAATTGTTATCCGCT
CACAATTCCACACAACATACGAGCCGGAAGCATAAAGTGTAAAGCCTGGGGTGCCTAATGAGTGAGCTAA
CTCACATTAATTGCGTTGCGCTCACTGCCCGCTTTCCAGTCGGGAAACCTGTCGTGCCAGCTGCGGTCTC
ACTCCAAGCTTGAATTCTTGCAGCGTCGATCTAGTAACATAGATGACACCGCGCGCGATAATTTATCCTA
GTTTGCGCGCTATATTTTGTTTTCTATCGCGTATTAAATGTATAATTGCGGGACTCTAATCATAAAAACC
CATCTCATAAATAACGTCATGCATTACATGTTAATTATTACATGCTTAACGTAATTCAACAGAAATTATA
TGATAATCATCGCAAGACCGGCAACAGGATTCAATCTTAAGAAACTTTATTGCCAAATGTTTGAACGATC
TGCTTGACTCTAG
